>Addgene plasmid #232497 | pBEL2631 | addgene full sequence | sequence record 464808 | Addgene NGS Result
CACGATCATGCGCACCCGTGGCCAGGACCCAACGCTGCCCGAGATCTCGATCCCGCGAAATTAATACGAC
TCACTATAGGGAGACCACAACGGTTTCCCTCTAGAAATAATTTTGTTTAACTTTAAGAAGGAGATATACA
TATGGCTCTTAACACACCACAAATTACGCCGACAAAAAAGATAACAGTGAGGGCAATCGGCGAGGAACTG
CCGCGTGGTGATTACCAACGTTGCCCGCAATGTGACATGCTGTTTAGCCTGCCCGAGATAAATTCTCATC
AAAGTGCCTATTGTCCGCGCTGTCAGGCAAAAATTCGTGACGGGCGCGACTGGTCGCTAACGCGCCTGGC
GGCAATGGCCTTCACCATGCTGTTGCTTATGCCGTTTGCCTGGGGCGAACCGCTGTTGCATATCTGGCTG
TTAGGCATTCGTATTGACGCCAACGTTATGCAAGGCATCTGGCAAATGACCAAACAGGGCGATGCGATAA
CGGGGTCGATGGTCTTTTTCTGCGTTATTGGTGCCCCGCTCATTCTGGTGACCTCCATAGCTTATTTATG
GTTTGGTAACCGACTGGGAATGAATTTACGTCCGGTACTGCTGATGCTTGAGCGACTTAAAGAGTGGGTA
ATGCTCGATATCTACCTGGTCGGCATTGGCGTTGCTTCTATAAAGGTACAGGATTATGCCCATATCCAGG
CTGGTGTCGGCTTGTTCTCTTTTGTGGCGTTGGTGATTTTAACGACGGTGACGTTGTCACATCTTAATGT
CGAAGAACTGTGGGAGCGATTTTATCCGCAGCGCCCCGCTACGCGTAGGGACGAGAAACTTCGTGTCTGC
CTAGGGTGCCATTTTACCGGCTATCCAGATCAGCGTGGTCGCTGCCCGCGTGCTCATATCCCGCTACGCC
TGCGTCGCCGTCATAGTCTGCAAAAATGCTGGGCGGCGCTGTTAGCGTCAATCGTTTTATTGTTACCTGC
CAACCTGTTGCCTATTTCTATCATTTATCTGAACGGAGGACGGCAGGAAGATACAATTCTTTCCGGAATT
ATGTCGCTGGCAAGTAGCAACATTGCGGTTGCAGGAATCGTGTTTATCGCCAGTATTCTGGTCCCGTTTA
CTAAAGTGATCGTCATGTTCACTTTACTGTTGAGCATTCATTTTAAATGCCAGCAAGGTTTACGCACACG
CATTCTGTTACTGCGGATGGTGACCTGGATTGGTCGCTGGTCGATGCTCGACCTGTTTGTCATATCTTTA
ACCATGTCGCTGATTAATCGCGATCAGATCCTCGCTTTTACTATGGGACCGGCTGCGTTTTATTTCGGCG
CAGCGGTAATTTTGACTATTCTTGCTGTGGAATGGCTGGACAGCCGCTTACTTTGGGATGCACATGAGTC
AGGAAACGCCCGCTTCGACGACTGAAGCGCAGATTAAAAATAAACGCCGTATCTCACCTTTCTGGCTGCT
GCCGTTCATCGCGCTAATGATTGCCAGTTGGCTGATTTGGGACAGTTATCAGGACCGGGGTAATACCGTC
ACCATCGACTTTATGTCGGCGGATGGTATTGTTCCAGGCCGTACGCCTGTTCGTTATCAGGGCGTTGAAG
TCGGAACAGTGCAGGACATCAGCCTCAGCGACGATCTTCGTAAGATTGAAGTCAAGGTCAGCATCAAGTC
CGATATGAAAGATGCGCTGCGCGAAGAGACTCAGTTCTGGCTGGTGACGCCAAAAGCATCGTTGGCAGGT
GTCTCCGGGCTGGACGCCCTCGTCGGTGGGAACTATATCGGCATGATGCCCGGGAAAGGTAAAGAGCAGG
ATCACTTTGTCGCACTCGATACCCAACCGAAATATCGGCTGGACAATGGCGATCTGATGATCCACCTGCA
AGCCCCCGATCTCGGTTCGCTGAACAGCGGTTCATTGGTCTATTTCCGCAAGATCCCGGTGGGAAAAGTC
TACGACTATGCCATCAATCCCAACAAGCAAGGCGTGGTGATTGATGTCCTGATCGAGCGGCGTTTTACCG
ATCTGGTGAAAAAAGGTAGCCGTTTCTGGAACGTTTCCGGCGTTGATGCCAACGTCAGTATCAGTGGCGC
GAAGGTGAAACTGGAAAGCTTGGCGGCACTGGTTAACGGTGCGATTGCCTTCGATTCACCAGAAGAGTCG
AAACCTGCCGAGGCGGAAGATACCTTTGGTCTGTATGAAGATCTGGCCCACAGCCAGCGTGGCGTAATAA
TAAAACTGGAACTGCCGAGTGGGGCCGGATTAACCGCCGACTCGACGCCGTTAATGTATCAGGGGCTGGA
AGTCGGACAGCTGACTAAACTGGATTTAAATCCTGGTGGTAAAGTCACAGGGGAAATGACCGTTGATCCC
AGCGTCGTTACCCTGCTTCGTGAAAATACCCGCATCGAATTACGCAACCCGAAATTATCCCTTAGCGATG
CTAATCTCAGCGCCCTGCTGACCGGCAAAACCTTCGAGCTGGTGCCCGGCGATGGCGAGCCACGCAAAGA
ATTCGTTGTTGTGCCAGGCGAAAAAGCACTGCTGCATGAACCTGATGTTCTGACGCTGACCCTGACCGCG
CCGGAAAGTTACGGTATTGATGCGGGTCAGCCGCTCATTCTTCACGGCGTGCAGGTAGGCCAGGTTATCG
ATCGTAAACTCACCAGCAAAGGCGTCACCTTTACCGTCGCCATCGAGCCTCAGCATCGCGAACTGGTAAA
AGGCGATAGCAAATTTGTCGTCAACAGCCGTGTCGATGTGAAGGTGGGGCTGGATGGCGTTGAGTTTCTC
GGTGCCAGCGCCTCAGAATGGATCAATGGCGGGATCCGTATTCTGCCGGGCGATAAAGGTGAGATGAAAG
CCAGCTATCCACTGTATGCCAATTTGGAAAAAGCGCTGGAGAACAGCCTTAGCGATTTACCCACCACAAC
CGTGAGTTTGAGTGCAGAGACGCTGCCGGATGTGCAGGCAGGATCGGTAGTGCTGTACCGTAAATTTGAA
GTTGGTGAAGTGATTACCGTGCGTCCGCGAGCTAACGCGTTTGACATCGATCTGCATATTAAGCCGGAGT
ATCGCAACCTTCTGACCAGCAATAGCGTGTTCTGGGCAGAAGGCGGGGCGAAAGTTCAGCTGAATGGTAG
TGGTCTGACCGTACAGGCATCCCCGCTCTCCAGAGCTCTAAAGGGAGCCATTAGCTTCGACAACCTCAGC
GGTGCCAGCGCCAGTCAGCGTAAAGGCGATAAGCGTATTCTGTATGCTTCCGAAACAGCGGCCCGTGCGG
TTGGCGGGCAGATTACGCTTCACGCTTTCGATGCCGGAAAACTGGCGGTCGGGATGCCAATTCGCTATCT
CGGTATTGACATCGGGCAAATCCAGACGCTGGATCTGATTACCGCACGCAATGAAGTACAGGCAAAGGCG
GTACTTTACCCGGAATATGTCCAGACCTTTGCTCGCGGTGGTACGCGCTTCTCAGTGGTCACACCGCAAA
TTTCGGCAGCTGGCGTTGAGCATCTTGATACTATCCTCCAGCCGTATATCAACGTCGAACCAGGCCGGGG
CAATCCTCGCCGCGACTTTGAATTACAAGAGGCCACCATTACTGATTCGCGGTACCTGGATGGCTTAAGC
ATTATTGTTGAAGCGCCGGAAGCCGGTTCGTTAGGCATCGGTACGCCTGTGCTGTTCCGTGGTCTGGAAG
TCGGTACGGTTACAGGAATGACGCTGGGGACATTGTCAGATCGCGTGATGATTGCGATGCGCATCAGTAA
ACGCTATCAACACCTGGTGCGTAACAATTCCGTCTTCTGGTTGGCATCGGGTTACAGTCTGGACTTTGGT
CTGACGGGCGGCGTAGTGAAAACCGGCACCTTTAACCAGTTTATCCGTGGCGGCATCGCCTTCGCCACGC
CTCCGGGTACGCCACTGGCACCGAAAGCCCAGGAAGGCAAACACTTCCTGTTGCAGGAAAGTGAACCGAA
AGAGTGGCGTGAATGGGGAACTGCGCTTCCCAAATAATGCCCACCTCGAGCAGATCCGGCTGCTAACAAA
GCCCGAAAGGAAGCTGAGTTGGCTGCTGCCACCGCTGAGCAATAACTAGCATAACCCCTTGGGGCCTCTA
AACGGGTCTTGAGGGGTTTTTTGCTGAAAGGAGGAACTATATCCGGATAATTCTTGAAGACGAAAGGGCC
TCGTGATACGCCTATTTTTATAGGTTAATGTCATGATAATAATGGTTTCTTAGACGTCAGGTGGCACTTT
TCGGGGAAATGTGCGCGGAACCCCTATTTGTTTATTTTTCTAAATACATTCAAATATGTATCCGCTCATG
AGACAATAACCCTGATAAATGCTTCAATAATATTGAAAAAGGAAGAGTATGAGTATTCAACATTTCCGTG
TCGCCCTTATTCCCTTTTTTGCGGCATTTTGCCTTCCTGTTTTTGCTCACCCAGAAACGCTGGTGAAAGT
AAAAGATGCTGAAGATCAGTTGGGTGCACGAGTGGGTTACATCGAACTGGATCTCAACAGCGGTAAGATC
CTTGAGAGTTTTCGCCCCGAAGAACGTTTTCCAATGATGAGCACTTTTAAAGTTCTGCTATGTGGCGCGG
TATTATCCCGTGTTGACGCCGGGCAAGAGCAACTCGGTCGCCGCATACACTATTCTCAGAATGACTTGGT
TGAGTACTCACCAGTCACAGAAAAGCATCTTACGGATGGCATGACAGTAAGAGAATTATGCAGTGCTGCC
ATAACCATGAGTGATAACACTGCGGCCAACTTACTTCTGACAACGATCGGAGGACCGAAGGAGCTAACCG
CTTTTTTGCACAACATGGGGGATCATGTAACTCGCCTTGATCGTTGGGAACCGGAGCTGAATGAAGCCAT
ACCAAACGACGAGCGTGACACCACGATGCCTGCAGCAATGGCAACAACGTTGCGCAAACTATTAACTGGC
GAACTACTTACTCTAGCTTCCCGGCAACAATTAATAGACTGGATGGAGGCGGATAAAGTTGCAGGACCAC
TTCTGCGCTCGGCCCTTCCGGCTGGCTGGTTTATTGCTGATAAATCTGGAGCCGGTGAGCGTGGGTCTCG
CGGTATCATTGCAGCACTGGGGCCAGATGGTAAGCCCTCCCGTATCGTAGTTATCTACACGACGGGGAGT
CAGGCAACTATGGATGAACGAAATAGACAGATCGCTGAGATAGGTGCCTCACTGATTAAGCATTGGTAAC
TGTCAGACCAAGTTTACTCATATATACTTTAGATTGATTTAAAACTTCATTTTTAATTTAAAAGGATCTA
GGTGAAGATCCTTTTTGATAATCTCATGACCAAAATCCCTTAACGTGAGTTTTCGTTCCACTGAGCGTCA
GACCCCGTAGAAAAGATCAAAGGATCTTCTTGAGATCCTTTTTTTCTGCGCGTAATCTGCTGCTTGCAAA
CAAAAAAACCACCGCTACCAGCGGTGGTTTGTTTGCCGGATCAAGAGCTACCAACTCTTTTTCCGAAGGT
AACTGGCTTCAGCAGAGCGCAGATACCAAATACTGTCCTTCTAGTGTAGCCGTAGTTAGGCCACCACTTC
AAGAACTCTGTAGCACCGCCTACATACCTCGCTCTGCTAATCCTGTTACCAGTGGCTGCTGCCAGTGGCG
ATAAGTCGTGTCTTACCGGGTTGGACTCAAGACGATAGTTACCGGATAAGGCGCAGCGGTCGGGCTGAAC
GGGGGGTTCGTGCACACAGCCCAGCTTGGAGCGAACGACCTACACCGAACTGAGATACCTACAGCGTGAG
CTATGAGAAAGCGCCACGCTTCCCGAAGGGAGAAAGGCGGACAGGTATCCGGTAAGCGGCAGGGTCGGAA
CAGGAGAGCGCACGAGGGAGCTTCCAGGGGGAAACGCCTGGTATCTTTATAGTCCTGTCGGGTTTCGCCA
CCTCTGACTTGAGCGTCGATTTTTGTGATGCTCGTCAGGGGGGCGGAGCCTATGGAAAAACGCCAGCAAC
GCGGCCTTTTTACGGTTCCTGGCCTTTTGCTGGCCTTTTGCTCACATGTTCTTTCCTGCGTTATCCCCTG
ATTCTGTGGATAACCGTATTACCGCCTTTGAGTGAGCTGATACCGCTCGCCGCAGCCGAACGACCGAGCG
CAGCGAGTCAGTGAGCGAGGAAGCGGAAGAGCGCCTGATGCGGTATTTTCTCCTTACGCATCTGTGCGGT
ATTTCACACCGCAATGGTGCACTCTCAGTACAATCTGCTCTGATGCCGCATAGTTAAGCCAGTATACACT
CCGCTATCGCTACGTGACTGGGTCATGGCTGCGCCCCGACACCCGCCAACACCCGCTGACGCGCCCTGAC
GGGCTTGTCTGCTCCCGGCATCCGCTTACAGACAAGCTGTGACCGTCTCCGGGAGCTGCATGTGTCAGAG
GTTTTCACCGTCATCACCGAAACGCGCGAGGCAGCTGCGGTAAAGCTCATCAGCGTGGTCGTGAAGCGAT
TCACAGATGTCTGCCTGTTCATCCGCGTCCAGCTCGTTGAGTTTCTCCAGAAGCGTTAATGTCTGGCTTC
TGATAAAGCGGGCCATGTTAAGGGCGGTTTTTTCCTGTTTGGTCACTGATGCCTCCGTGTAAGGGGGATT
TCTGTTCATGGGGGTAATGATACCGATGAAACGAGAGAGGATGCTCACGATACGGGTTACTGATGATGAA
CATGCCCGGTTACTGGAACGTTGTGAGGGTAAACAACTGGCGGTATGGATGCGGCGGGACCAGAGAAAAA
TCACTCAGGGTCAATGCCAGCGCTTCGTTAATACAGATGTAGGTGTTCCACAGGGTAGCCAGCAGCATCC
TGCGATGCAGATCCGGAACATAATGGTGCAGGGCGCTGACTTCCGCGTTTCCAGACTTTACGAAACACGG
AAACCGAAGACCATTCATGTTGTTGCTCAGGTCGCAGACGTTTTGCAGCAGCAGTCGCTTCACGTTCGCT
CGCGTATCGGTGATTCATTCTGCTAACCAGTAAGGCAACCCCGCCAGCCTAGCCGGGTCCTCAACGACAG
GAG
Features (pLannotate 1.2.2; 12 found; start..end, strand, type, name):
     62..80      +  promoter       T7 promoter: promoter for bacteriophage T7 RNA polymerase
    112..134     +  RBS            RBS: efficient ribosome binding site from bacteriophage T7 gene 10 (Olins and Rangwala, 1989)
    142..1422    +  CDS            yebS: YEBS_ECOLI - Experimental evidence at protein level: Swiss-Prot protein existence level 1. Component of a transport pathway that contributes to membrane integrity. From Escherichia coli (strain K12).
   1394..4024    +  CDS            yebT: YEBT_ECOLI - Experimental evidence at protein level: Swiss-Prot protein existence level 1. Component of a transport pathway that contributes to membrane integrity (PubMed:27795327). May directly span the intermembrane space, facilitating the transport of substrates across the periplasm (Probable). From Escherichia coli (strain K12).
   4049..4098    +  CDS            SET1 (fragment): solubility-enhancement tag derived from T7 phage gene 10B
   4106..4153    +  terminator     T7 terminator: transcription terminator for bacteriophage T7 RNA polymerase
   4284..4388    +  promoter       AmpR promoter: bla
   4389..5249    +  CDS            AmpR: β-lactamase; bla; confers resistance to ampicillin, carbenicillin, and related antibiotics
   5420..6008    +  rep_origin     ori: high-copy-number ColE1/pMB1/pBR322/pUC origin of replication
   6194..6333    -  misc_feature   bom: basis of mobility region from pBR322
   6435..6626    -  CDS            rop: Rop protein, which maintains plasmids at low copy number; rop
   6643..7023    +  CDS            YPB1_ECOLX: Protein predicted: Swiss-Prot protein existence level 4. From Escherichia coli.
