[The description below was written by a language model from this plasmid's Addgene catalogue record and pLannotate feature annotations shown in this document.]
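Description:
pBEL2631 is a bacterial expression plasmid built on the pET17b backbone and used for genetic complementation with the LetA(C251A) mutant co-expressed with LetB. The 7,073-nt sequenced record shows a pBR322-type replication region: a ColE1/pMB1 origin together with the bom mobility element and the rop gene. Rop restrains copy number, which is consistent with the catalogue listing of the plasmid as low copy. Selection is by ampicillin through the bla β-lactamase gene under its own promoter.

The insert, assembled by Gibson cloning, sits between a T7 promoter with the phage T7 gene 10 ribosome binding site and a T7 terminator. The annotation identifies two Escherichia coli K-12 open reading frames, yebS and yebT, which by their position and order evidently correspond to the LetA and LetB named in the catalogue entry. They are described as components of a transport pathway that contributes to membrane integrity, with the yebT product possibly spanning the periplasm to move substrates across it. The two coding regions overlap slightly, suggesting the native operon arrangement was retained so that both proteins are made from one transcript. The C251A substitution in LetA is stated in the catalogue purpose but is not marked in the feature table. A short fragment annotated as a T7 gene 10B-derived solubility tag lies downstream of yebT, before the terminator; it is probably residual vector sequence. The record lists no epitope or purification tags.

The stated use is complementation, that is, testing whether the cysteine-to-alanine LetA variant, supplied with LetB, can restore function. The record does not specify the recipient strain or the phenotype assayed.
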