Addgene plasmid #232497: pBEL2631
Purpose: Genetic complementation plasmid of LetA(C251A) with LetB
Depositing lab: Gira Bhabha & Damian Ekiert. Depositing organization: Johns Hopkins University and School of Medicine. Publication: LetA defines a structurally distinct transporter family. Santarossa CC, Li Y, Yousef S, Hasdemir HS, Rodriguez CC, Haase MAB, Baek M, Coudray N, Pavek JG, Focke KN, Silverberg AL, Bautista C, Yeh JT, Marty MT, Baker D, Tajkhorshid E, Ekiert DC, Bhabha G. Nature. 2026 Jan 21. doi: 10.1038/s41586-025-09990-0. PubMed 41565823.
Backbone
  Vector backbone: pET17b
  Vector type: Bacterial Expression
Growth in bacteria
  Bacterial resistance: Ampicillin, 100 μg/mL
  Growth temperature: 37°C
  Growth strain: DH5alpha
  Copy number: Low Copy
Gene/Insert
  Cloning method: Gibson Cloning
Terms and licenses: Academic/Nonprofit Terms; Industry Terms: Not Available to Industry
Depositor comments: Please visit https://doi.org/10.1101/2025.03.21.644421 for bioRxiv preprint.
How to cite: pBEL2631 was a gift from Gira Bhabha & Damian Ekiert (Addgene plasmid # 232497 ; http://n2t.net/addgene:232497 ; RRID:Addgene_232497)
